>Addgene plasmid #25289 | PP-HSP70 (3L6Q) | depositor partial sequence | sequence record 11763 | Author sequence
TCATCTGAAGGTCCAGCTATTGGTATTGATTTAGGTACCACATACTCATGTGTTGGTGTATGGAGAAACG
ATACTGTAGATATTGTTCCAAACGATCAAGGTAACCGTACAACACCATCATATGTAGCATTTACAGAAAC
TGAGCGTCTTATTGGTGATGCAGCAAAGAACCAAGTTGCTAGAAACCCAGAAAATACAGTTTTTGATGCT
AAACGTCTTATTGGTAGAAAGTTTGATGATCAGGCAGTACAAAGTGATATGACTCACTGGCCATTTAAAG
TAGTTAGAGGTCCAAAGGACAAGCCAATCATCAGTGTAAACTACTTAGGTGAAAAGAAGGAATTCCATGC
TGAAGAAATTTCTGCTATGGTTTTACAAAAGATGAAGGAGATCTCTGAAGCATACTTGGGTCGCCAAATT
AAGAACGCTGTAGTTACTGTTCCAGCTTATTTCAATGACTCACAGCGTCAAGCAACAAAGGATGCAGGTG
CAATTGCTGGTTTGAATGTAATGAGAATCATTAACGAGCCAACTGCAGCTGCTATTGCTTATGGTCTTGA
TAAGAAAGGAACTGGCGAGAGAAATGTATTGATCTTCGATTTAGGTGGTGGTACTTTTGATGTATCATTA
TTAACTATTGAAGATGGTATTTTTGAAGTTAAAGCTACCGCTGGTGATACTCACTTGGGTGGTGAAGATT
TTGATAACAGACTCGTAGAATTCTGTGTACAAGATTTCAAGAGAAAGAATAGAGGTATGGATTTAACCAC
AAATGCTAGAGCTTTAAGAAGACTCAGAACTCAATGCGAGCGTGCAAAGAGAACTTTGTCATCTTCTACT
CAAGCTACAATTGAGTTAGATTCACTCTATGAAGGTATTGATTATTCAGTTGCCATCAGTAGAGCTAGAT
TCGAAGAACTCTGCGCTGATTACTTCCGTGCAACTTTAGCTCCAGTTGAGAAAGTACTCAAGGATGCTGG
TATGGACAAGAGATCTGTACATGATGTTGTATTGGTTGGTGGTTCTACACGTATTCCAAAGGTTCAGGCC
TTGATTCAGGAATTCTTTAACGGTAAAGAGCCATGCAAAGCAATCAATCCAGACGAAGCTGTTGCTTATG
GTGCTGCTGTACAAGCTGCTATCTTAAAT
