>Addgene plasmid #25289 | PP-HSP70 (3L6Q) | addgene partial sequence | sequence record 31371 | 25289 with T7-term
TCGGGCTTTGTTAGCAGCCGGATCCTCGAGTGCGGCCGCAANGCTTCGTCATCAATTTAAGATAGCAGCT
TGTACAGCAGCACCATAAGCAACAGCTTCGTCTGGATTGATTGCTTTGCATGGCTCTTTACCGTTAAAGA
ATTCCTGAATCAAGGCCTGAACCTTTGGAATACGTGTAGAACCACCAACCAATACAACATCATGTACAGA
TCTCTTGTCCATACCAGCATCCTTGAGTACTTTCTCAACTGGAGCTAAAGTTGCACGGAAGTAATCAGCG
CAGAGTTCTTCGAATCTAGCTCTACTGATGGCAACTGAATAATCAATACCTTCATAGAGTGAATCTAACT
CAATTGTAGCTTGAGTAGAAGATGACAAAGTTCTCTTTGCACGCTCGCATTGAGTTCTGAGTCTTCTTAA
AGCTCTAGCATTTGTGGTTAAATCCATACCTCTATTCTTTCTCTTGAAATCTTGTACACAGAATTCTACG
AGTCTGTTATCAAAATCTTCACCACCCAAGTGAGTATCACCAGCGGTAGCTTTAACTTCAAAAATACCAT
CTTCAATAGTTAATAATGATACATCAAAAGTACCACCACCTAAATCGAAGATCAATACATTTCTCTCGCC
AGTTCCTTTCTTATCAAGACCATAAGCAATAGCAGCTGCAGTTGGCTCGTTAATGATTCTCATTACATTC
AAACCAGCAATTGCACCTGCATCCTTTGTTGCTTGACGCTGTGAGTCATTGAAATAAGCTGGAACAGTAA
CTACAGCGTTCTTAATTTGGCGACCCAAGTATGCTTCAGAGATCTCCTTCATCTTTTGTAAAACCATAGC
AGAAATTTCTTCAGCATGG
