>Addgene plasmid #25289 | PP-HSP70 (3L6Q) | addgene partial sequence | sequence record 31372 | 25289 with LacI-R
CTGATTGACTCTCTTCCGGGCGCTATCATGCCATACCGCGAAAGGTTTTGCGCCATTCGATGGTGTCCGG
GATCTCGACGCTCTCCCTTATGCGACTCCTGCATTAGGAAGCAGCCCAGTAGTAGGTTGAGGCCGTTGAG
CACCGCCGCCGCAAGGAATGGTGCATGCAAGGAGATGGCGCCCAACAGTCCCCCGGCCACGGGGCCTGCC
ACCATACCCACGCCGAAACAAGCGCTCATGAGCCCGAAGTGGCGAGCCCGATCTTCCCCATCGGTGATGT
CGGCGATATAGGCGCCAGCAACCGCACCTGTGGCGCCGGTGATGCCGGCCACGATGCGTCCGGCGTAGAG
GATCGAGATCTCGATCCCGCGAAATTAATACGACTCACTATAGGGGAATTGTGAGCGGATAACAATTCCC
CTCTAGAAATAATTTTGTTTAACTTTAAGAAGGAGATATACCATGCATCATCATCATCATCACAGCAGCG
GCAGAGAAAACTTGTATTTCCAGGGCTCATCTGAAGGTCCAGCTATTGGTATTGATTTAGGTACCACATA
CTCATGTGTTGGTGTATGGAGAAACGATACTGTAGATATTGTTCCAAACGATCAAGGTAACCGTACAACA
CCATCATATGTAGCATTTACAGAAACTGAGCGTCTTATTGGTGATGCAGCAAAGAACCAAGTTGCTAGAA
ACCCAGAAAATACAGTTTTTGATGCTAAACGTCTTATTGGTAGAAAGTTTGATGATCAGGCAGTACAAAG
TGATATGACTCACTGGCCATTTAAAGTAGTTAGAGGTCCAAAGGACAAGCCAATCATCAGTGTAAACTAC
