[The description below was written by a language model from this plasmid's Addgene catalogue record.]
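Description:
PP-HSP70 (3L6Q) is a bacterial expression plasmid built on the pET15-MHL backbone, a pET-family vector from a structural genomics programme, with a listed backbone size of 7737 bp before insertion. It is maintained in E. coli as a low-copy plasmid under ampicillin selection, with DH5alpha recorded as the propagation strain. No feature table accompanies the record, so the origin of replication, promoter and terminator are not explicitly stated. The listed sequencing primers (T7 forward and T7 terminator reverse) are consistent with the T7 promoter/terminator expression cassette typical of pET vectors, which would require a host supplying T7 RNA polymerase for protein production.

The insert is a 1149 bp fragment of the Cryptosporidium parvum gene cgd2_20, encoding residues S12 to N394 of an HSP70 chaperone. This corresponds to the ATP-binding (nucleotide-binding) domain rather than the full-length protein, and the record itself cautions that the clone may not represent the complete open reading frame. The fragment was introduced by restriction enzyme cloning and carries an N-terminal His tag, which allows purification of the recombinant protein by immobilised metal affinity chromatography.

The construct was made to produce this truncated parasite HSP70 domain in bacteria for structure determination, and it is linked to the deposited crystal structure with PDB code 3L6Q. It is suited to producing the domain for crystallographic, biochemical or ligand-binding studies of the Cryptosporidium chaperone.
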