Addgene plasmid #25289: PP-HSP70 (3L6Q)
Purpose: Bacterial expression for structure determination; may not be full ORF
Depositing lab: Cheryl Arrowsmith. Depositing organization: University of Toronto.
Backbone
  Vector backbone: pET15-MHL
  Backbone manufacturer: SGC
  Backbone size w/o insert (bp): 7737
  Vector type: Bacterial Expression
Growth in bacteria
  Bacterial resistance: Ampicillin, 100 μg/mL
  Growth temperature: 37°C
  Growth strain: DH5alpha
  Copy number: Low Copy
Gene/Insert
  Gene/Insert name: cgd2_20:S12-N394 (alt names: PDB: 3L6Q; HSP70, ATP binding domain; cgd2_20)
  Species: Cryptosporidium parvum
  Insert size (bp): 1149
  Mutation: Contains amino acids S12-N394
  Entrez Gene: cgd2_20
  Tag / fusion protein: His (N terminal on insert)
  Cloning method: Restriction Enzyme
  Sequencing primers: 5′ T7; 3′ T7-term
Terms and licenses: Academic/Nonprofit Terms; Industry Terms: Not Available to Industry
Depositor comments: PDB: 3L6Q. http://www.thesgc.org/structures/3L6Q/
How to cite: PP-HSP70 (3L6Q) was a gift from Cheryl Arrowsmith (Addgene plasmid # 25289 ; http://n2t.net/addgene:25289 ; RRID:Addgene_25289)
